>Addgene plasmid #62840 | pHL2085 | addgene partial sequence | sequence record 119007 | AspTerm 5'-ACTGCTCACAAGAAAAAAGGCACG-3'
TACGATTAAAGCTTGGGCCTTCCTGATACATAAAAAAACGCCTGCTCTTATTACGGAGCAGGCGTTAAAA
CAGGTCTGTATGACAACAAGTGGGTGCTTCACTCAACGTTGTGTCCATGGTGTCTGATGAGGCATAAGCG
ACATCTGTCAGTGGACGATAAGCACCGTAAACGGCTCTGCGTCATTCCGGAGTTTATGAGGCACTAAGGC
GAACATAAGAGATGGAATGAGCATCTACCCCGGGACCATAACCGCCAAGCATAAAAATGTAAACAACGAC
GGTGCTCGAGGATCCTGAGCGGATACATATTTGAATGTATTTAGAAAAATAAACAAAAGAGTTTGTAGAA
ACGCAAAAAGGCCATCCGTCAGGATGGCCTTCTGCTTAATTTGATGCCTGGCAGTTTATGGCGGGCGTCC
TGCCCGCCACCCTCCGGGCCGTTGCTTCGCAACGTTCAAATCCGCTCCCGGCGGATTTGTCCTACTCAGG
AGAGCGTTCACCGACAAACAACAGATAAAACGAAAGGCCCAGTCTTTCGACTGAGCCTTTCGTTTTATTT
GATGCCTGGCAGTTCCCTACTCTCGCATGGGGAGACCCCACACTACCATCGGCGCTACGGCGTTTCACTT
CTGAGTTCGGCATGGGGTCAGGTGGGACCACCGCGCTACTGCCGCCAGGCAAATTCTGTTTTATCAGACC
GCTTCTGCGTTCTGATTTAATCTGTATCAGGCTGAAAATCTTCTCTCATCCGCCAAAACAGCCAAGCTAG
CTTTTATTTGTAGAGCTCATCCATGCCATGTGTAATCCCAGCAGCTGTTACAAACTCAAGAAGG
