>Addgene plasmid #62840 | pHL2085 | addgene partial sequence | sequence record 119009 | GFP-R 5'-CCATCTAATTCAACAAGAATTGGGACAAC-3'
GCTCGCGCCAACAATTCCACACATAGTTTTTGATTCCGATTTATATCGTTGTCGGTCAACCTGTATGCCC
GTTTTTTCGGGCGCCCCGAGCCTTGTAGAGAGTGGGGTTATTTTTATAGTTACTGCTTGTGGGAGGGAGA
TTATGTTATCTCCTCATCCCATGTGACCGGGTTAGCCGGCCAGAATCACTTTTTCTTTACCGGACGACGC
CAGCCTTCTTTCTGAGTCTGCGGCACACGGTCGACAGTATCTCTATCACTGATAGGGATGTCAATCTCTA
TCACTGATAGGGACTCGAGGTGAAGACGAAAGGGCCTCGTGATACGCCTATTTTTATAGGTTAATGTCAT
GATAATAATGGTTTCTTAGACGTCAGGTGGCACTTTTCGGGGAAATGTGCGCGGAACCCCTATTTGTTTA
TTTTTCTAAATACATTCAAATATGTATCCGCTCATGAGACAATAACCCTGATAAATGCTTCAATAATATT
GAAAAAGGAAGAGTATGAGTATTCAACATTTCCGTGTCGCCCTTATTCCCTTTTTTGCGGCATTTTGCCT
TCCTGTTTTTGCTCACCCAGAAACGCTGGTGAAAGTAAAAGATGCTGAAGATCAGTTGGGTGCACGAGTG
GGTTACATCGAACTGGATCTCAACAGCGGTAAGATCCTTGAGAGTTTTCGCCCCGAAGAACGTTTTCCAA
TGATGAGCACTTTTAAAGTTCTGCTATGTGGCGCGGTATTATCCCGTATTGACGCCGGGCAAGAGCAACT
CGGTCG
