[The description below was written by a language model from this plasmid's Addgene catalogue record.]
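Description:
pHL2085 is a bacterial expression and synthetic-biology plasmid built on a laboratory-made backbone that is otherwise unspecified in the record. It replicates in E. coli from a ColE1 origin and is selected with ampicillin through an AmpR marker; the copy number is listed as unknown. It carries three independent transcription units that together reconstitute a small RNA regulatory circuit: the sRNA, its chaperone and a fluorescent target reporter.

The first unit places the small RNA glmZ (recorded as "m8::glmZ leader") under a promoter named PconShortNoHind, whose name suggests a constitutive promoter, with the M8 designation apparently marking a variant. The record does not define either term. This unit ends at an Asp terminator. The second unit expresses hfq, the RNA chaperone that mediates many sRNA–mRNA interactions, from the LacI-repressible, IPTG-inducible PLlacO-1 promoter. It uses a "T710" leader, probably a phage T7 gene 10-type translation leader, and ends at a T1 terminator. The third unit drives a glmS::gfp fusion from the TetR-controlled PLtetO-1 promoter, with glmS sequence at the N-terminal end of GFP, followed by the T1T2 terminator. The fluorescence therefore reports regulation acting through the glmS portion of the transcript.

With separate inducible promoters for hfq and the target reporter, their levels can be set independently and the effect on sRNA-dependent GFP output measured. This matches the associated study, which examined how sRNA activity is paradoxically suppressed at high Hfq concentrations. No feature table was supplied, so element positions, sizes and the exact extent of the glmS fragment are not stated.
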