Addgene plasmid #62840: pHL2085
Purpose: Lim Lab plasmid: AmpR + PconShortNoHindM8::glmZ::Asp terminator + PLlacO-1::T710 hfq::T1 terminator + PLtetO-1::glmS::gfp::T1T2 terminator + ColE1
Depositing lab: Han Lim. Depositing organization: University of California, Berkeley. Publication: Paradoxical suppression of small RNA activity at high Hfq concentrations due to random-order binding. Sagawa S, Shin JE, Hussein R, Lim HN. Nucleic Acids Res. 2015 Aug 10. pii: gkv777. 10.1093/nar/gkv777 PubMed 26261213.
Backbone
  Vector backbone: unknown-ColE1 ori
  Backbone manufacturer: Lim Lab
  Vector type: Bacterial Expression, Synthetic Biology
Growth in bacteria
  Bacterial resistance: Ampicillin, 100 μg/mL
  Growth temperature: 37°C
  Growth strain: XL1 Blue
  Copy number: Unknown
Gene/Insert 1
  Gene/Insert name: m8::glmZ leader
  Promoter: pConShortNoHind
  Cloning method: Unknown
  Sequencing primers: 5′ unknown; 3′ AspTerm
Gene/Insert 2
  Gene/Insert name: T710 hfq leader
  Promoter: pLlacO-1
  Cloning method: Unknown
  Sequencing primers: 5′ unknown; 3′ T1ter-rev
Gene/Insert 3
  Gene/Insert name: gfp
  Promoter: pLtetO-1
  Tag / fusion protein: glmS (N terminal on insert)
  Cloning method: Unknown
  Sequencing primers: 5′ unknown; 3′ GFP-R
Terms and licenses: Academic/Nonprofit Terms; Industry Terms: Not Available to Industry
How to cite: pHL2085 was a gift from Han Lim (Addgene plasmid # 62840 ; http://n2t.net/addgene:62840 ; RRID:Addgene_62840)
